>Addgene plasmid #59599 | pSicoR-SLC17A5i2 | depositor partial sequence | sequence record 93268 | pSicoR-SLC17A5i2 sequence 63 bps
TGTTGACATTATTGCCTACTTATATTCTAGAGATATAAGTAGGCAATAATGTCAACTTTTTTC
