>Addgene plasmid #59599 | pSicoR-SLC17A5i2 | addgene partial sequence | sequence record 96856 | WPRE-R 5'-CATAGCGTAAAAGGAGCAACA-3'
ATTTTGTAATCCAGAGGTTGATTATCGATAAGCTTGATATCGAATTGTACCTAGTGGAACCGGAACCCTT
AAACATGTATAACTTCGTATAATGTATGCTATACGAAGTTATTAGGTCCCTCGACGAATTCCTACTTGTA
CAGCTCGTCCATGCCGAGAGTGATCCCGGCGGCGGTCACGAACTCCAGCAGGACCATGTGATCGCGCTTC
TCGTTGGGGTCTTTGCTCAGGGCGGACTGGGTGCTCAGGTAGTGGTTGTCGGGCAGCAGCACGGGGCCGT
CGCCGATGGGGGTGTTCTGCTGGTAGTGGTCGGCGAGCTGCACGCTGCCGTCCTCGATGTTGTGGCGGAT
CTTGAAGTTCACCTTGATGCCGTTCTTCTGCTTGTCGGCCATGATATAGACGTTGTGGCTGTTGTAGTTG
TACTCCAGCTTGTGCCCCAGGATGTTGCCGTCCTCCTTGAAGTCGATGCCCTTCAGCTCGATGCGGTTCA
CCAGGGTGTCGCCCTCGAACTTCACCTCGGCGCGGGTCTTGTAGTTGCCGTCGTCCTTGAAGAAGATGGT
GCGCTCCTGGACGTA
