>Addgene plasmid #59599 | pSicoR-SLC17A5i2 | addgene partial sequence | sequence record 97314 | pLLU-5 5'-cacagacttgtgggagaagc-3'
GCATATAATATTTCCTAGTAACTATAGAGGCTTAATGTGCGATAAAAGACAGATAATCTGTTCTTTTTAA
TACTAGCTACATTTTACATGATAGGCTTGGATTTCTATAACTTCGTATAGCATACATTATACGAAGTTAT
AAACAGCACAAAAGGAAACTCACCCTAACTGTAAAGTAATTGTGTGTTTTGAGACTATAAATATCCCTTG
GAGAAAAGCCTTGTTTGTTGACATTATTGCCTACTTATATTCTAGAGATATAAGTAGGCAATAATGTCAA
CTTTTTTCTCGAGTACTAGGATCCATTAGGCGGCCGCGTGGATAACCGTATTACCGCCATGCATTAGTTA
TTAATAGTAATCAATTACGGGGTCATTAGTTCATAGCCCATATATGGAGTTCCGCGTTACATAACTTACG
GTAAATGGCCCGCCTGGCTGACCGCCCAACGACCCCCGCCCATTGACGTCAATAATGACGTATGTTCCCA
TAGTAACGCCAATAGGGACTTTCCATTGACG
