[The description below was written by a language model from this plasmid's Addgene catalogue record.]
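Description:
pSicoR-SLC17A5i2 is an RNA interference construct built on the pSicoR backbone and catalogued as a mammalian expression/RNAi vector. It carries a short hairpin RNA directed against human SLC17A5, the gene encoding sialin, a lysosomal sialic acid transporter also known by aliases such as AST, ISSD and SIASD. The hairpin is placed under a U6 promoter, an RNA polymerase III promoter commonly used for shRNAs because it produces short, defined transcripts without a cap or poly(A) tail. These transcripts are then processed by the cellular RNAi machinery into small interfering RNAs that knock down the target mRNA. The hairpin was inserted by restriction cloning between HpaI and XhoI sites, both of which remain intact. The "i2" in the name suggests it is one of several hairpins against the same gene, though the record does not say so explicitly.

In bacteria the plasmid is maintained at high copy number under ampicillin selection. The listed host is a recombination-deficient strain of the kind typically chosen for vectors containing repeated sequences. pSicoR is generally known as a lentiviral backbone designed so that the shRNA cassette can be removed by Cre recombinase. However, no feature table accompanies this entry, so the presence of LTRs, loxP sites, or any reporter or mammalian selection marker in this particular plasmid cannot be confirmed from the record. The stated purpose is expression of an shRNA against human SLC17A5, and the associated study concerned the systematic identification of barriers to human induced pluripotent stem cell generation. This implies that the construct was used to test the effect of SLC17A5 depletion on reprogramming.
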