Addgene plasmid #59599: pSicoR-SLC17A5i2
Purpose: Expression of shRNA against human SLC17A5
Depositing lab: Miguel Ramalho-Santos. Depositing organization: University of California, San Francisco (UCSF). Publication: Systematic Identification of Barriers to Human iPSC Generation. Qin H, Diaz A, Blouin L, Lebbink RJ, Patena W, Tanbun P, LeProust EM, McManus MT, Song JS, Ramalho-Santos M. Cell. 2014 Jul 17;158(2):449-61. doi: 10.1016/j.cell.2014.05.040. PubMed 25036638.
Backbone
  Vector backbone: pSicoR
  Vector type: Mammalian Expression, RNAi
Growth in bacteria
  Bacterial resistance: Ampicillin, 100 μg/mL
  Growth temperature: 37°C
  Growth strain: Stbl3
  Copy number: High Copy
Gene/Insert
  Gene/Insert name: SLC17A5
  gRNA/shRNA sequence: SLC17A5
  Species: H. sapiens (human)
  Entrez Gene: SLC17A5 (a.k.a. AST, ISSD, NSD, SD, SIALIN, SIASD, SLD)
  Promoter: U6
  Cloning method: Restriction Enzyme; 5′ cloning site HpaI (not destroyed); 3′ cloning site XhoI (not destroyed)
  Sequencing primers: 5′ mU6-F
Terms and licenses: Academic/Nonprofit Terms; Industry Terms: Not Available to Industry
How to cite: pSicoR-SLC17A5i2 was a gift from Miguel Ramalho-Santos (Addgene plasmid # 59599 ; http://n2t.net/addgene:59599 ; RRID:Addgene_59599)
